>Addgene plasmid #217453 | pDEST-ORF-mScarlet | addgene full sequence | sequence record 446061 | Addgene NGS Result
ACGGATCGGGAGATCTCCCGATCCCCTATGGTGCACTCTCAGTACAATCTGCTCTGATGCCGCATAGTTA
AGCCAGTATCTGCTCCCTGCTTGTGTGTTGGAGGTCGCTGAGTAGTGCGCGAGCAAAATTTAAGCTACAA
CAAGGCAAGGCTTGACCGACAATTGCATGAAGAATCTGCTTAGGGTTAGGCGTTTTGCGCTGCTTCGCGA
TGTACGGGCCAGATATACGCGTTGACATTGATTATTGACTAGTTATTAATAGTAATCAATTACGGGGTCA
TTAGTTCATAGCCCATATATGGAGTTCCGCGTTACATAACTTACGGTAAATGGCCCGCCTGGCTGACCGC
CCAACGACCCCCGCCCATTGACGTCAATAATGACGTATGTTCCCATAGTAACGCCAATAGGGACTTTCCA
TTGACGTCAATGGGTGGAGTATTTACGGTAAACTGCCCACTTGGCAGTACATCAAGTGTATCATATGCCA
AGTACGCCCCCTATTGACGTCAATGACGGTAAATGGCCCGCCTGGCATTATGCCCAGTACATGACCTTAT
GGGACTTTCCTACTTGGCAGTACATCTACGTATTAGTCATCGCTATTACCATGGTGATGCGGTTTTGGCA
GTACATCAATGGGCGTGGATAGCGGTTTGACTCACGGGGATTTCCAAGTCTCCACCCCATTGACGTCAAT
GGGAGTTTGTTTTGGCACCAAAATCAACGGGACTTTCCAAAATGTCGTAACAACTCCGCCCCATTGACGC
AAATGGGCGGTAGGCGTGTACGGTGGGAGGTCTATATAAGCAGAGCTCTCTGGCTAACTAGAGAACCCAC
TGCTTACTGGCTTATCGAAATTAATACGACTCACTATAGGGAGACCCAAGCTGGCTAGCGTTTAAACTTA
AGCTTGGTACCATATTACGGGGTACTCGAGACAAGTTTGTACAAAAAAGCTGAACGAGAAACGTAAAATG
ATATAAATATCAATATATTAAATTAGATTTTGCATAAAAAACAGACTACATAATACTGTAAAACACAACA
TATCCAGTCACTATGGCGGCCGCATTAGGCACCCCAGGCTTTACACTTTATGCTTCCGGCTCGTATAATG
TGTGGATTTTGAGTTAGGATCCGTCGAGATTTTCAGGAGCTAAGGAAGCTAAAATGGAGAAAAAAATCAC
TGGATATACCACCGTTGATATATCCCAATGGCATCGTAAAGAACATTTTGAGGCATTTCAGTCAGTTGCT
CAATGTACCTATAACCAGACCGTTCAGCTGGATATTACGGCCTTTTTAAAGACCGTAAAGAAAAATAAGC
ACAAGTTTTATCCGGCCTTTATTCACATTCTTGCCCGCCTGATGAATGCTCATCCGGAATTCCGTATGGC
AATGAAAGACGGTGAGCTGGTGATATGGGATAGTGTTCACCCTTGTTACACCGTTTTCCATGAGCAAACT
GAAACGTTTTCATCGCTCTGGAGTGAATACCACGACGATTTCCGGCAGTTTCTACACATATATTCGCAAG
ATGTGGCGTGTTACGGTGAAAACCTGGCCTATTTCCCTAAAGGGTTTATTGAGAATATGTTTTTCGTCTC
AGCCAATCCCTGGGTGAGTTTCACCAGTTTTGATTTAAACGTGGCCAATATGGACAACTTCTTCGCCCCC
GTTTTCACCATGGGCAAATATTATACGCAAGGCGACAAGGTGCTGATGCCGCTGGCGATTCAGGTTCATC
ATGCCGTTTGTGATGGCTTCCATGTCGGCAGAATGCTTAATGAATTACAACAGTACTGCGATGAGTGGCA
GGGCGGGGCGTAAAGATCTGGATCCGGCTTACTAAAAGCCAGATAACAGTATGCGTATTTGCGCGCTGAT
TTTTGCGGTATAAGAATATATACTGATATGTATACCCGAAGTATGTCAAAAAGAGGTATGCTATGAAGCA
GCGTATTACAGTGACAGTTGACAGCGACAGCTATCAGTTGCTCAAGGCATATATGATGTCAATATCTCCG
GTCTGGTAAGCACAACCATGCAGAATGAAGCCCGTCGTCTGCGTGCCGAACGCTGGAAAGCGGAAAATCA
GGAAGGGATGGCTGAGGTCGCCCGGTTTATTGAAATGAACGGCTCTTTTGCTGACGAGAACAGGGGCTGG
TGAAATGCAGTTTAAGGTTTACACCTATAAAAGAGAGAGCCGTTATCGTCTGTTTGTGGATGTACAGAGT
GATATTATTGACACGCCCGGGCGACGGATGGTGATCCCCCTGGCCAGTGCACGTCTGCTGTCAGATAAAG
TCTCCCGTGAACTTTACCCGGTGGTGCATATCGGGGATGAAAGCTGGCGCATGATGACCACCGATATGGC
CAGTGTGCCGGTCTCCGTTATCGGGGAAGAAGTGGCTGATCTCAGCCACCGCGAAAATGACATCAAAAAC
GCCATTAACCTGATGTTCTGGGGAATATAAATGTCAGGCTCCCTTATACACAGCCAGTCTGCAGGTCGAC
CATAGTGACTGGATATGTTGTGTTTTACAGTATTATGTAGTCTGTTTTTTATGCAAAATCTAATTTAATA
TATTGATATTTATATCATTTTACGTTTCTCGTTCAGCTTTCTTGTACAAAGTGGTCATCGATGGTGGCGG
TGGCTCTATGGTGAGCAAGGGCGAGGCAGTGATCAAGGAGTTCATGCGGTTCAAGGTGCACATGGAGGGC
TCCATGAACGGCCACGAGTTCGAGATCGAGGGCGAGGGCGAGGGCCGCCCCTACGAGGGCACCCAGACCG
CCAAGCTGAAGGTGACCAAGGGTGGCCCCCTGCCCTTCTCCTGGGACATCCTGTCCCCTCAGTTCATGTA
CGGCTCCAGGGCCTTCACCAAGCACCCCGCCGACATCCCCGACTACTATAAGCAGTCCTTCCCCGAGGGC
TTCAAGTGGGAGCGCGTGATGAACTTCGAGGACGGCGGCGCCGTGACCGTGACCCAGGACACCTCCCTGG
AGGACGGCACCCTGATCTACAAGGTGAAGCTCCGCGGCACCAACTTCCCTCCTGACGGCCCCGTAATGCA
GAAGAAGACAATGGGCTGGGAAGCGTCCACCGAGCGGTTGTACCCCGAGGACGGCGTGCTGAAGGGCGAC
ATTAAGATGGCCCTGCGCCTGAAGGACGGCGGCCGCTACCTGGCGGACTTCAAGACCACCTACAAGGCCA
AGAAGCCCGTGCAGATGCCCGGCGCCTACAACGTCGACCGCAAGTTGGACATCACCTCCCACAACGAGGA
CTACACCGTGGTGGAACAGTACGAACGCTCCGAGGGCCGCCACTCCACCGGCGGCATGGACGAGCTGTAC
AAGTAATCTAGAGGGCCCGTTTAAACCCGCTGATCAGCCTCGACTGTGCCTTCTAGTTGCCAGCCATCTG
TTGTTTGCCCCTCCCCCGTGCCTTCCTTGACCCTGGAAGGTGCCACTCCCACTGTCCTTTCCTAATAAAA
TGAGGAAATTGCATCGCATTGTCTGAGTAGGTGTCATTCTATTCTGGGGGGTGGGGTGGGGCAGGACAGC
AAGGGGGAGGATTGGGAAGACAATAGCAGGCATGCTGGGGATGCGGTGGGCTCTATGGCTTCTGAGGCGG
AAAGAACCAGCTGCATTAATGAATCGGCCAACGCGCGGGGAGAGGCGGTTTGCGTATTGGGCGCTCTTCC
GCTTCCTCGCTCACTGACTCGCTGCGCTCGGTCGTTCGGCTGCGGCGAGCGGTATCAGCTCACTCAAAGG
CGGTAATACGGTTATCCACAGAATCAGGGGATAACGCAGGAAAGAACATGTGAGCAAAAGGCCAGCAAAA
GGCCAGGAACCGTAAAAAGGCCGCGTTGCTGGCGTTTTTCCATAGGCTCCGCCCCCCTGACGAGCATCAC
AAAAATCGACGCTCAAGTCAGAGGTGGCGAAACCCGACAGGACTATAAAGATACCAGGCGTTTCCCCCTG
GAAGCTCCCTCGTGCGCTCTCCTGTTCCGACCCTGCCGCTTACCGGATACCTGTCCGCCTTTCTCCCTTC
GGGAAGCGTGGCGCTTTCTCATAGCTCACGCTGTAGGTATCTCAGTTCGGTGTAGGTCGTTCGCTCCAAG
CTGGGCTGTGTGCACGAACCCCCCGTTCAGCCCGACCGCTGCGCCTTATCCGGTAACTATCGTCTTGAGT
CCAACCCGGTAAGACACGACTTATCGCCACTGGCAGCAGCCACTGGTAACAGGATTAGCAGAGCGAGGTA
TGTAGGCGGTGCTACAGAGTTCTTGAAGTGGTGGCCTAACTACGGCTACACTAGAAGAACAGTATTTGGT
ATCTGCGCTCTGCTGAAGCCAGTTACCTTCGGAAAAAGAGTTGGTAGCTCTTGATCCGGCAAACAAACCA
CCGCTGGTAGCGGTGGTTTTTTTGTTTGCAAGCAGCAGATTACGCGCAGAAAAAAAGGATCTCAAGAAGA
TCCTTTGATCTTTTCTACGGGGTCTGACGCTCAGTGGAACGAAAACTCACGTTAAGGGATTTTGGTCATG
AGATTATCAAAAAGGATCTTCACCTAGATCCTTTTAAATTAAAAATGAAGTTTTAAATCAATCTAAAGTA
TATATGAGTAAACTTGGTCTGACAGTTACCAATGCTTAATCAGTGAGGCACCTATCTCAGCGATCTGTCT
ATTTCGTTCATCCATAGTTGCCTGACTCCCCGTCGTGTAGATAACTACGATACGGGAGGGCTTACCATCT
GGCCCCAGTGCTGCAATGATACCGCGAGACCCACGCTCACCGGCTCCAGATTTATCAGCAATAAACCAGC
CAGCCGGAAGGGCCGAGCGCAGAAGTGGTCCTGCAACTTTATCCGCCTCCATCCAGTCTATTAATTGTTG
CCGGGAAGCTAGAGTAAGTAGTTCGCCAGTTAATAGTTTGCGCAACGTTGTTGCCATTGCTACAGGCATC
GTGGTGTCACGCTCGTCGTTTGGTATGGCTTCATTCAGCTCCGGTTCCCAACGATCAAGGCGAGTTACAT
GATCCCCCATGTTGTGCAAAAAAGCGGTTAGCTCCTTCGGTCCTCCGATCGTTGTCAGAAGTAAGTTGGC
CGCAGTGTTATCACTCATGGTTATGGCAGCACTGCATAATTCTCTTACTGTCATGCCATCCGTAAGATGC
TTTTCTGTGACTGGTGAGTACTCAACCAAGTCATTCTGAGAATAGTGTATGCGGCGACCGAGTTGCTCTT
GCCCGGCGTCAATACGGGATAATACCGCGCCACATAGCAGAACTTTAAAAGTGCTCATCATTGGAAAACG
TTCTTCGGGGCGAAAACTCTCAAGGATCTTACCGCTGTTGAGATCCAGTTCGATGTAACCCACTCGTGCA
CCCAACTGATCTTCAGCATCTTTTACTTTCACCAGCGTTTCTGGGTGAGCAAAAACAGGAAGGCAAAATG
CCGCAAAAAAGGGAATAAGGGCGACACGGAAATGTTGAATACTCATACTCTTCCTTTTTCAATATTATTG
AAGCATTTATCAGGGTTATTGTCTCATGAGCGGATACATATTTGAATGTATTTAGAAAAATAAACAAATA
GGGGTTCCGCGCACATTTCCCCGAAAAGTGCCACCTGACGTCG
Features (pLannotate 1.2.2; 18 found; start..end, strand, type, name):
     27..79      -  misc_feature   bom (fragment): basis of mobility region from pBR322
    234..613     +  enhancer       CMV enhancer: human cytomegalovirus immediate early enhancer
    614..817     +  promoter       CMV promoter: human cytomegalovirus (CMV) immediate early promoter
    813..846     +  LTR            5' LTR (truncated) (fragment): truncated 5' long terminal repeat (LTR) from HIV-1
    862..880     +  promoter       T7 promoter: promoter for bacteriophage T7 RNA polymerase
    941..1065    +  protein_bind   attR1: mutant version of attR; recombination site for the Gateway® LR reaction LR Clonase™
   1090..1120    +  promoter       lac UV5 promoter: E. coli lac promoter with an "up" mutation
   1144..1173    +  promoter       cat promoter (fragment): promoter of the E. coli cat gene encoding chloramphenicol acetyltransferase
   1174..1833    +  CDS            CmR: chloramphenicol acetyltransferase; cat; confers resistance to chloramphenicol
   2012..2170    +  CDS            ccdA (fragment): CCDA_ECO57 - Also known as H, letA. Experimental evidence at protein level: Swiss-Prot protein existence level 1. Antitoxin component of a type II toxin-antitoxin (TA) system which inhibits the post-segregational killing (PSK) of plasmid-free cells, also referred to as a plasmid addiction system. Binds to and blocks the activity of CcdB; will also remove bound CcdB protein from the CcdB-GyrA complex by forming a CcdA-CcdB complex, a process termed rejuvenation. Functions as a transcriptional corepressor for the ccdAB operon, repression also requires CcdB (By similarity). From Escherichia coli
   2175..2477    +  CDS            ccdB: CCDB_ECOLI - Also known as G, letB, letD. Experimental evidence at protein level: Swiss-Prot protein existence level 1. Toxic component of a type II toxin-antitoxin (TA) system, functioning in plasmid maintainence. Responsible for the post- segregational killing (PSK) of plasmid-free cells, also referred to as a plasmid addiction system. Half-life of over 2 hours. Cell killing by CcdB is accompanied by filamentation, defects in chromosome and plasmid segregation, defects in cell division, formation of anucleate cells, decreased DNA synthesis and plasmid loss. Interferes with the activity of DN
   2521..2645    -  protein_bind   attR2: mutant version of attR; recombination site for the Gateway® LR reaction LR Clonase™
   2668..3363    +  CDS            mScarlet: mScarlet is a basic (constitutively fluorescent) red fluorescent protein published in 2016, derived from synthetic construct. It has moderate acid sensitivity.
   3404..3628    +  polyA_signal   bGH poly(A) signal: bovine growth hormone polyadenylation signal
   3647..3704    -  CDS            lacI (fragment): lac repressor; lacI; The lac repressor binds to the lac operator to inhibit transcription in E. coli. This inhibition can be relieved by adding lactose or isopropyl-β-D-thiogalactopyranoside (IPTG).
   3887..4475    -  rep_origin     ori: high-copy-number ColE1/pMB1/pBR322/pUC origin of replication
   4646..5506    -  CDS            AmpR: β-lactamase; bla; confers resistance to ampicillin, carbenicillin, and related antibiotics
   5507..5611    -  promoter       AmpR promoter: bla
