[The description below was written by a language model from this plasmid's Addgene catalogue record and pLannotate feature annotations shown in this document.]
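Description:
pDEST-ORF-mScarlet is an empty Gateway destination vector for mammalian expression, designed to fuse the red fluorescent protein mScarlet to the C terminus of any open reading frame recombined into it. It derives from pDEST-ORF-V2, in which the original C-terminal Venus fragment 2 tag was replaced with mScarlet, and the full sequence is 5,643 bp. In bacteria it replicates from a high-copy ColE1/pUC-type origin and carries an ampicillin resistance gene (β-lactamase with its own promoter) on the backbone. Small annotated fragments of bom, lacI and an HIV-1 LTR appear to be short backbone remnants or annotation matches rather than functional elements.

The expression unit consists of the CMV immediate early enhancer and promoter, followed by a T7 promoter, the Gateway cassette, the mScarlet coding sequence and a bovine growth hormone polyadenylation signal. The cassette is flanked by attR1 and attR2 and contains a chloramphenicol acetyltransferase gene and the ccdB toxin gene (with a partial ccdA). Because CcdB kills standard E. coli strains, the unrecombined vector has to be maintained in a ccdB-tolerant strain, with chloramphenicol and ampicillin selecting for retention of the cassette and backbone. In an LR reaction with an attL-flanked entry clone, the cassette is exchanged for the ORF of interest, and ccdB loss provides counter-selection for recombinant clones. For an in-frame fusion, the entry ORF would need to lack a stop codon so that translation continues through attR2-derived sequence into mScarlet. The resulting plasmids drive constitutive CMV expression of red-tagged proteins in mammalian cells, suited to uses such as localisation and live imaging. The vector was deposited in connection with a study of integrin β1 phosphorylation in breast cancer cell invasion.
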