Addgene plasmid #217453: pDEST-ORF-mScarlet
Purpose: (Empty Backbone) Gateway destination vector with C-terminal mScarlet
Depositing lab: Johanna Ivaska. Depositing organization: Turku Bioscience Centre. Publication: Dynamic regulation of integrin beta1 phosphorylation supports invasion of breast cancer cells. Conway JRW, Joshi O, Kaivola J, Follain G, Gounis M, Kuhl D, Ivaska J. Nat Cell Biol. 2025 May 26. doi: 10.1038/s41556-025-01663-4. PubMed 40419795.
Backbone
  Vector backbone: pDEST-ORF-V2
  Backbone manufacturer: https://www.addgene.org/73638/
  Backbone size (bp): 5643
  Modifications to backbone: Replacement of Venus fragment 2 (V2) C-terminal tag with the mScarlet fluorescent protein
  Vector type: Mammalian Expression ; Gateway destination vector
  Promoter: CMV
  Tag / fusion protein: mScarlet (C terminal on backbone)
Growth in bacteria
  Bacterial resistance: Chloramphenicol and Ampicillin, 25 & 100 μg/mL
  Growth temperature: 37°C
  Growth strain: ccdB Survival
  Copy number: High Copy
Gene/Insert
  Cloning method: Restriction Enzyme
  Sequencing primers: 5′ CMV_F; 3′ BGH_R
Terms and licenses: Academic/Nonprofit Terms; Industry Terms
How to cite: pDEST-ORF-mScarlet was a gift from Johanna Ivaska (Addgene plasmid # 217453 ; http://n2t.net/addgene:217453 ; RRID:Addgene_217453)
